Addgene plasmid #79431: pcDNA4c/His-Xpress-HA-hBIG1(WT)
Purpose: Expresses N-terminally His6, Xpress and HA-tagged BIG1(WT) in mammalian cells
Depositing lab: Kazuhisa Nakayama. Depositing organization: Kyoto University, Graduate School of Pharmaceutical Sciences. Publication: BIG2, a guanine nucleotide exchange factor for ADP-ribosylation factors: its localization to recycling endosomes and implication in the endosome integrity. Shin HW, Morinaga N, Noda M, Nakayama K. Mol Biol Cell. 2004 Dec;15(12):5283-94. Epub 2004 Sep 22. 10.1091/mbc.e04-05-0388 PubMed 15385626.
Backbone
  Vector backbone: pcDNA4c
  Backbone manufacturer: ThermoFisher Scientific
  Vector type: Mammalian Expression
  Selectable markers: Zeocin
Growth in bacteria
  Bacterial resistance: Ampicillin, 100 μg/mL
  Growth temperature: 37°C
  Growth strain: NEB Stable
  Growth instructions: Insert is somewhat toxic to E. coli. Requires long incubation time to see colonies after transformation and only small colonies should be chosen for use. Fresh colonies (direct from incubator; not stored at 4C) must be used for growth in liquid culture. See depositor’s comments for additional info
  Copy number: Unknown
Gene/Insert
  Gene/Insert name: BIG1
  Species: H. sapiens (human)
  Mutation: C1758R
  Entrez Gene: ARFGEF1 (a.k.a. ARFGEP1, BIG1, DEDISB, P200)
  Tag / fusion protein: HA (N terminal on insert); His6 (N terminal on backbone); Xpress (N terminal on backbone)
Terms and licenses: Academic/Nonprofit Terms; Industry Terms: Not Available to Industry
Depositor comments: It is tricky to amplify the plasmid. After transformation of the plasmid into E. coli, not only the transformants grow very slowly (usually, it takes more than 20 h for the transformants to form visible colonies on ampicillin‐containing plates and colony size is smaller than usual one), but also their viability is drastically decreased during storage at 4C. Therefore, we routinely use fresh transformants for plasmid preparation. The plasmid yield decreases with the progress of the day after transformation. It is not recommended to make a pre-culture (~ 2ml) from a single colony for large scale culture. We strongly recommend that after transformation and recovery culture (for 1hr at 37C), bring all transformants to large scale culture (~ 200 ml) directly containing ampicillin. Addgene QC NGS analysis identifies a Cys 1758 Arg mutation relative to NP_001400113.1. It is unknown what, if any, impact this may have on plasmid function.
How to cite: pcDNA4c/His-Xpress-HA-hBIG1(WT) was a gift from Kazuhisa Nakayama (Addgene plasmid # 79431 ; http://n2t.net/addgene:79431 ; RRID:Addgene_79431)
