[The description below was written by a language model from this plasmid's Addgene catalogue record and pLannotate feature annotations shown in this document.]
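Description:
pcDNA4c/His-Xpress-HA-hBIG1(WT) is a mammalian expression plasmid of about 10.9 kb, built on the commercial pcDNA4c backbone, that drives production of human BIG1 (ARFGEF1). BIG1 is a large guanine nucleotide exchange factor that activates ARF1 and ARF3 and participates in vesicular trafficking and maintenance of Golgi structure. The roughly 5.5 kb coding sequence is transcribed from the CMV immediate-early enhancer/promoter and terminated by the bovine growth hormone polyadenylation signal. Upstream of the coding region, the annotation shows a T7 promoter and the QBI SP163 translational enhancer derived from the mouse VEGF 5' UTR. These are followed by a backbone-encoded N-terminal leader containing a His6 tag, the T7 gene 10 leader and the Xpress epitope with its enterokinase cleavage site. According to the catalogue entry, an HA tag lies between this leader and BIG1, although the feature table does not annotate it separately. The tags allow detection by immunoblotting or immunofluorescence and affinity capture of the protein.

In E. coli the plasmid is maintained through a high-copy ColE1/pUC-type origin and ampicillin resistance (β-lactamase), and an f1 origin is also present. A separate cassette places the Sh ble gene under both the SV40 early promoter and the bacterial EM7 promoter, with an SV40 polyadenylation signal, providing Zeocin selection for stable mammalian transfectants. The depositor notes that the insert is somewhat toxic to E. coli, so transformants grow slowly and plasmid yields can be poor. Although the construct is designated wild type, repository sequencing found a Cys1758Arg substitution relative to the reference protein, and its functional consequence is unknown. The construct is suited to studying BIG1 localization and function in transfected mammalian cells.
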