Features (pLannotate 1.2.2; 26 found; start..end, strand, type, name):
    114..443     +  promoter       SV40 promoter: SV40 enhancer and early promoter
    491..538     +  promoter       EM7 promoter: synthetic bacterial promoter&nbsp
    557..931     +  CDS            BleoR: antibiotic-binding protein; Sh ble from Streptoalloteichus hindustanus; confers resistance to bleomycin, phleomycin, and Zeocin™
    941..1066    +  CDS            ble (fragment): BLE_KLEPN - Experimental evidence at protein level: Swiss-Prot protein existence level 1. Binding protein with a strong affinity to the bleomycin family of antibiotics. Binds to CL990; an antimitotic-antibiotic compound. From Klebsiella pneumoniae.
   1061..1182    +  polyA_signal   SV40 poly(A) signal: SV40 polyadenylation signal
   1253..1275    -  protein_bind   lac operator (fragment): The lac repressor binds to the lac operator to inhibit transcription in E. coli. This inhibition can be relieved by adding lactose or isopropyl-β-D-thiogalactopyranoside (IPTG). lac repressor encoded by lacI
   1279..1309    -  promoter       lac promoter: promoter for the E. coli lac operon
   1324..1345    -  protein_bind   CAP binding site: CAP binding activates transcription in the presence of cAMP. E. coli catabolite activator protein
   1358..1450    -  CDS            lacI (fragment): lac repressor; lacI; The lac repressor binds to the lac operator to inhibit transcription in E. coli. This inhibition can be relieved by adding lactose or isopropyl-β-D-thiogalactopyranoside (IPTG).
   1633..2221    -  rep_origin     ori: high-copy-number ColE1/pMB1/pBR322/pUC origin of replication
   2392..3252    -  CDS            AmpR: β-lactamase; bla; confers resistance to ampicillin, carbenicillin, and related antibiotics
   3253..3357    -  promoter       AmpR promoter: bla
   3416..3468    -  misc_feature   bom (fragment): basis of mobility region from pBR322
   3623..4002    +  enhancer       CMV enhancer: human cytomegalovirus immediate early enhancer
   4003..4206    +  promoter       CMV promoter: human cytomegalovirus (CMV) immediate early promoter
   4202..4235    +  LTR            5' LTR (truncated) (fragment): truncated 5' long terminal repeat (LTR) from HIV-1
   4251..4269    +  promoter       T7 promoter: promoter for bacteriophage T7 RNA polymerase
   4305..4467    +  misc_feature   QBI SP163: strong translational enhancer derived from the 5' UTR of the mouse VEGF gene
   4480..4500    +  CDS            capTEV™ (fragment): composite tag for in vivo biotinylation, TEV protease cleavage, and 6xHis tagging
   4501..4533    +  CDS            T7 tag (gene 10 leader): leader peptide from bacteriophage T7 gene 10 promotes efficient translation in E. coli
   4537..4560    +  CDS            Xpress™ tag: Xpress™ epitope tag, including an enterokinase recognition and cleavage site
   4609..10155   +  CDS            ARFGEF1: BIG1_HUMAN - Also known as ARFGEP1, BIG1. Experimental evidence at protein level: Swiss-Prot protein existence level 1. Promotes guanine-nucleotide exchange on ARF1 and ARF3. Promotes the activation of ARF1/ARF3 through replacement of GDP with GTP. Involved in vesicular trafficking. Required for the maintenance of Golgi structure; the function may be independent of its GEF activity. Required for the maturaion of integrin beta-1 in the Golgi. Involved in the establishment and persistence of cell polarity during directed cell movement in wound healing. Proposed to act as A kinase-anchoring prote
  10199..10245   -  misc_feature   MCS (fragment): pBluescript multiple cloning site
  10288..10512   +  polyA_signal   bGH poly(A) signal: bovine growth hormone polyadenylation signal
  10516..10537   +  promoter       SV40 promoter (fragment): SV40 enhancer and early promoter
  10558..100     +  rep_origin     f1 ori (across the origin) (sequence partly withheld): f1 bacteriophage origin of replication; arrow indicates direction of (+) strand synthesis
>Addgene plasmid #79431 | pcDNA4c/His-Xpress-HA-hBIG1(WT) | addgene full sequence | sequence record 450685 | Addgene NGS Result
AACCCTATCTCGGTCTATTCTTTTGATTTATAAGGGATTTTGCCGATTTCGGCCTATTGGTTAAAAAATG
AGCTGATTTAACAAAAATTTAACGCGAATTAATTCTGTGGAATGTGTGTCAGTTAGGGTGTGGAAAGTCC
CCAGGCTCCCCAGCAGGCAGAAGTATGCAAAGCATGCATCTCAATTAGTCAGCAACCAGGTGTGGAAAGT
CCCCAGGCTCCCCAGCAGGCAGAAGTATGCAAAGCATGCATCTCAATTAGTCAGCAACCATAGTCCCGCC
CCTAACTCCGCCCATCCCGCCCCTAACTCCGCCCAGTTCCGCCCATTCTCCGCCCCATGGCTGACTAATT
TTTTTTATTTATGCAGAGGCCGAGGCCGCCTCTGCCTCTGAGCTATTCCAGAAGTAGTGAGGAGGCTTTT
TTGGAGGCCTAGGCTTTTGCAAAAAGCTCCCGGGAGCTTGTATATCCATTTTCGGATCTGATCAGCACGT
GTTGACAATTAATCATCGGCATAGTATATCGGCATAGTATAATACGACAAGGTGAGGAACTAAACCATGG
CCAAGTTGACCAGTGCCGTTCCGGTGCTCACCGCGCGCGACGTCGCCGGAGCGGTCGAGTTCTGGACCGA
CCGGCTCGGGTTCTCCCGGGACTTCGTGGAGGACGACTTCGCCGGTGTGGTCCGGGACGACGTGACCCTG
TTCATCAGCGCGGTCCAGGACCAGGTGGTGCCGGACAACACCCTGGCCTGGGTGTGGGTGCGCGGCCTGG
ACGAGCTGTACGCCGAGTGGTCGGAGGTCGTGTCCACGAACTTCCGGGACGCCTCCGGGCCGGCCATGAC
CGAGATCGGCGAGCAGCCGTGGGGGCGGGAGTTCGCCCTGCGCGACCCGGCCGGCAACTGCGTGCACTTC
GTGGCCGAGGAGCAGGACTGACACGTGCTACGAGATTTCGATTCCACCGCCGCCTTCTATGAAAGGTTGG
GCTTCGGAATCGTTTTCCGGGACGCCGGCTGGATGATCCTCCAGCGCGGGGATCTCATGCTGGAGTTCTT
CGCCCACCCCAACTTGTTTATTGCAGCTTATAATGGTTACAAATAAAGCAATAGCATCACAAATTTCACA
AATAAAGCATTTTTTTCACTGCATTCTAGTTGTGGTTTGTCCAAACTCATCAATGTATCTTATCATGTCT
GTATACCGTCGACCTCTAGCTAGAGCTTGGCGTAATCATGGTCATAGCTGTTTCCTGTGTGAAATTGTTA
TCCGCTCACAATTCCACACAACATACGAGCCGGAAGCATAAAGTGTAAAGCCTGGGGTGCCTAATGAGTG
AGCTAACTCACATTAATTGCGTTGCGCTCACTGCCCGCTTTCCAGTCGGGAAACCTGTCGTGCCAGCTGC
ATTAATGAATCGGCCAACGCGCGGGGAGAGGCGGTTTGCGTATTGGGCGCTCTTCCGCTTCCTCGCTCAC
TGACTCGCTGCGCTCGGTCGTTCGGCTGCGGCGAGCGGTATCAGCTCACTCAAAGGCGGTAATACGGTTA
TCCACAGAATCAGGGGATAACGCAGGAAAGAACATGTGAGCAAAAGGCCAGCAAAAGGCCAGGAACCGTA
AAAAGGCCGCGTTGCTGGCGTTTTTCCATAGGCTCCGCCCCCCTGACGAGCATCACAAAAATCGACGCTC
AAGTCAGAGGTGGCGAAACCCGACAGGACTATAAAGATACCAGGCGTTTCCCCCTGGAAGCTCCCTCGTG
CGCTCTCCTGTTCCGACCCTGCCGCTTACCGGATACCTGTCCGCCTTTCTCCCTTCGGGAAGCGTGGCGC
TTTCTCATAGCTCACGCTGTAGGTATCTCAGTTCGGTGTAGGTCGTTCGCTCCAAGCTGGGCTGTGTGCA
CGAACCCCCCGTTCAGCCCGACCGCTGCGCCTTATCCGGTAACTATCGTCTTGAGTCCAACCCGGTAAGA
CACGACTTATCGCCACTGGCAGCAGCCACTGGTAACAGGATTAGCAGAGCGAGGTATGTAGGCGGTGCTA
CAGAGTTCTTGAAGTGGTGGCCTAACTACGGCTACACTAGAAGAACAGTATTTGGTATCTGCGCTCTGCT
GAAGCCAGTTACCTTCGGAAAAAGAGTTGGTAGCTCTTGATCCGGCAAACAAACCACCGCTGGTAGCGGT
GGTTTTTTTGTTTGCAAGCAGCAGATTACGCGCAGAAAAAAAGGATCTCAAGAAGATCCTTTGATCTTTT
CTACGGGGTCTGACGCTCAGTGGAACGAAAACTCACGTTAAGGGATTTTGGTCATGAGATTATCAAAAAG
GATCTTCACCTAGATCCTTTTAAATTAAAAATGAAGTTTTAAATCAATCTAAAGTATATATGAGTAAACT
TGGTCTGACAGTTACCAATGCTTAATCAGTGAGGCACCTATCTCAGCGATCTGTCTATTTCGTTCATCCA
TAGTTGCCTGACTCCCCGTCGTGTAGATAACTACGATACGGGAGGGCTTACCATCTGGCCCCAGTGCTGC
AATGATACCGCGAGACCCACGCTCACCGGCTCCAGATTTATCAGCAATAAACCAGCCAGCCGGAAGGGCC
GAGCGCAGAAGTGGTCCTGCAACTTTATCCGCCTCCATCCAGTCTATTAATTGTTGCCGGGAAGCTAGAG
TAAGTAGTTCGCCAGTTAATAGTTTGCGCAACGTTGTTGCCATTGCTACAGGCATCGTGGTGTCACGCTC
GTCGTTTGGTATGGCTTCATTCAGCTCCGGTTCCCAACGATCAAGGCGAGTTACATGATCCCCCATGTTG
TGCAAAAAAGCGGTTAGCTCCTTCGGTCCTCCGATCGTTGTCAGAAGTAAGTTGGCCGCAGTGTTATCAC
TCATGGTTATGGCAGCACTGCATAATTCTCTTACTGTCATGCCATCCGTAAGATGCTTTTCTGTGACTGG
TGAGTACTCAACCAAGTCATTCTGAGAATAGTGTATGCGGCGACCGAGTTGCTCTTGCCCGGCGTCAATA
CGGGATAATACCGCGCCACATAGCAGAACTTTAAAAGTGCTCATCATTGGAAAACGTTCTTCGGGGCGAA
AACTCTCAAGGATCTTACCGCTGTTGAGATCCAGTTCGATGTAACCCACTCGTGCACCCAACTGATCTTC
AGCATCTTTTACTTTCACCAGCGTTTCTGGGTGAGCAAAAACAGGAAGGCAAAATGCCGCAAAAAAGGGA
ATAAGGGCGACACGGAAATGTTGAATACTCATACTCTTCCTTTTTCAATATTATTGAAGCATTTATCAGG
GTTATTGTCTCATGAGCGGATACATATTTGAATGTATTTAGAAAAATAAACAAATAGGGGTTCCGCGCAC
ATTTCCCCGAAAAGTGCCACCTGACGTCGACGGATCGGGAGATCTCCCGATCCCCTATGGTGCACTCTCA
GTACAATCTGCTCTGATGCCGCATAGTTAAGCCAGTATCTGCTCCCTGCTTGTGTGTTGGAGGTCGCTGA
GTAGTGCGCGAGCAAAATTTAAGCTACAACAAGGCAAGGCTTGACCGACAATTGCATGAAGAATCTGCTT
AGGGTTAGGCGTTTTGCGCTGCTTCGCGATGTACGGGCCAGATATACGCGTTGACATTGATTATTGACTA
GTTATTAATAGTAATCAATTACGGGGTCATTAGTTCATAGCCCATATATGGAGTTCCGCGTTACATAACT
TACGGTAAATGGCCCGCCTGGCTGACCGCCCAACGACCCCCGCCCATTGACGTCAATAATGACGTATGTT
CCCATAGTAACGCCAATAGGGACTTTCCATTGACGTCAATGGGTGGAGTATTTACGGTAAACTGCCCACT
TGGCAGTACATCAAGTGTATCATATGCCAAGTACGCCCCCTATTGACGTCAATGACGGTAAATGGCCCGC
CTGGCATTATGCCCAGTACATGACCTTATGGGACTTTCCTACTTGGCAGTACATCTACGTATTAGTCATC
GCTATTACCATGGTGATGCGGTTTTGGCAGTACATCAATGGGCGTGGATAGCGGTTTGACTCACGGGGAT
TTCCAAGTCTCCACCCCATTGACGTCAATGGGAGTTTGTTTTGGCACCAAAATCAACGGGACTTTCCAAA
ATGTCGTAACAACTCCGCCCCATTGACGCAAATGGGCGGTAGGCGTGTACGGTGGGAGGTCTATATAAGC
AGAGCTCTCTGGCTAACTAGAGAACCCACTGCTTACTGGCTTATCGAAATTAATACGACTCACTATAGGG
AGACCCAAGCTGGCTAGCGTTTAAACTTAAGCTTAGCGCAGAGGCTTGGGGCAGCCGAGCGGCAGCCAGG
CCCCGGCCCGGGCCTCGGTTCCAGAAGGGAGAGGAGCCCGCCAAGGCGCGCAAGAGAGCGGGCTGCCTCG
CAGTCCGAGCCGGAGAGGGAGCGCGAGCCGCGCCGGCCCCGGACGGCCTCCGAAACCATGGGGGGTTCTC
ATCATCATCATCATCATGGTATGGCTAGCATGACTGGTGGACAGCAAATGGGTCGGGATCTGTACGACGA
TGACGATAAGGTACCTACCATGTACCCGTACGACGTGCCCGACTACGCGGGATCCACCATGTATGAGGGG
AAGAAGACGAAGAACATGTTCCTGACCCGGGCTCTGGAGAAGATATTGGCCGACAAGGAAGTGAAGAAGG
CGCATCACTCCCAGCTGCGCAAAGCTTGCGAGGTGGCGTTAGAGGAAATAAAAGCGGAAACTGAAAAACA
GAGTCCTCCTCATGGAGAAGCAAAAGCTGGATCAAGCACCCTTCCACCAGTGAAATCAAAGACAAATTTT
ATTGAAGCAGACAAGTACTTCTTGCCTTTTGAGTTGGCATGCCAGTCCAAATGTCCTCGCATAGTTAGTA
CATCTCTAGATTGCTTACAGAAACTTATTGCTTATGGGCACTTGACTGGCAATGCTCCAGATAGTACAAC
ACCAGGCAAAAAATTAATTGATAGAATTATTGAAACAATATGTGGCTGCTTTCAGGGCCCTCAGACAGAT
GAAGGAGTTCAGCTGCAGATAATAAAGGCTTTACTTACTGCAGTAACATCACAACACATAGAAATTCATG
AAGGGACTGTACTGCAAGCTGTGAGAACATGTTACAATATCTACTTAGCAAGCAAAAATCTCATCAATCA
GACAACAGCCAAAGCTACTCTCACTCAGATGCTAAATGTTATCTTTGCACGCATGGAAAACCAAGCATTA
CAGGAAGCAAAACAAATGGAAAAAGAAAGGCATCGGCAGCATCATCATCTGTTACAGTCTCCAGTAAGCC
ATCACGAGCCTGAATCACCTCAACTTAGATATTTGCCACCTCAGACTGTTGATCATATATCCCAAGAACA
CGAAGGGGACCTTGACCTCCATACAAATGATGTAGATAAAAGTCTTCAGGATGACACAGAGCCTGAAAAT
GGATCTGATATTTCCAGTGCAGAAAATGAACAGACTGAAGCTGATCAGGCAACTGCAGCTGAAACATTAT
CTAAAAATGAAGTGTTATATGACGGAGAAAACCATGATTGTGAGGAAAAGCCACAAGACATTGTACAGAA
CATTGTAGAAGAAATGGTGAACATTGTTGTTGGAGATATGGGAGAAGGGACTACTATAAATGCAAGTGCA
GATGGCAACATTGGAACTATAGAGGATGGTAGTGACAGTGAAAATATTCAAGCAAATGGAATTCCAGGAA
CACCAATTTCTGTTGCATATACACCATCCTTACCTGATGATAGATTGTCAGTCTCTTCCAATGATACTCA
GGAATCTGGAAATTCTTCAGGACCTTCACCTGGTGCTAAGTTTTCCCACATTTTACAAAAGGATGCCTTT
CTAGTATTCAGGTCATTGTGTAAACTGTCAATGAAACCACTGTCAGATGGACCACCAGATCCAAAGTCTC
ATGAACTACGATCCAAGATTCTTTCATTGCAGTTACTTCTATCCATTCTGCAGAATGCAGGACCTATTTT
CAGGACAAATGAGATGTTTATTAATGCTATTAAGCAGTATCTTTGTGTTGCACTCTCAAAAAATGGAGTC
TCATCTGTTCCAGAGGTTTTTGAGCTTTCTCTTTCTATATTTCTTACTTTGTTGTCAAATTTCAAGACAC
ATCTGAAGATGCAAATTGAGGTGTTCTTTAAAGAAATTTTCTTATACATTTTGGAAACTTCTACCAGCTC
ATTTGATCACAAATGGATGGTTATTCAGACACTGACGAGGATTTGTGCAGATGCTCAGAGTGTAGTGGAT
ATTTATGTAAACTATGACTGTGACTTAAATGCAGCCAATATATTTGAAAGACTAGTAAATGATCTATCAA
AAATTGCTCAAGGAAGGGGCAGTCAAGAACTTGGTATGAGTAATGTTCAGGAATTGAGCCTGAGGAAAAA
AGGTTTAGAATGCTTAGTGTCGATTTTGAAGTGTATGGTTGAATGGAGTAAGGATCAGTATGTGAATCCC
AACTCCCAGACAACTCTTGGTCAGGAAAAACCCTCAGAGCAAGAGATGAGTGAAATCAAACACCCTGAGA
CAATAAACAGATACGGAAGTTTAAATTCCCTGGAGTCAACATCATCATCAGGAATAGGCAGCTACAGTAC
ACAGATGTCTGGCACTGATAATCCAGAACAATTTGAGGTCCTAAAGCAACAAAAAGAAATAATAGAACAA
GGGATAGATTTATTTAATAAGAAACCAAAGAGAGGAATACAGTACCTCCAAGAACAAGGGATGCTTGGCA
CCACACCTGAAGATATTGCCCAATTCTTACATCAAGAGGAAAGATTAGACTCTACTCAAGTGGGTGAGTT
CCTGGGAGATAATGATAAATTTAACAAAGAAGTCATGTATGCATATGTGGACCAACATGACTTTTCAGGA
AAAGACTTCGTTTCAGCCCTTCGTATGTTTCTAGAAGGATTTCGTCTTCCAGGGGAAGCTCAGAAAATCG
ATCGATTAATGGAAAAATTTGCTGCAAGATACCTAGAATGCAACCAAGGACAAACTCTCTTTGCTAGTGC
GGATACAGCTTATGTTTTGGCTTATTCAATTATCATGTTGACCACAGACCTTCACAGTCCACAGGTGAAA
AATAAAATGACAAAGGAACAATACATTAAGATGAATAGAGGTATCAATGACAGTAAAGACCTTCCTGAAG
AGTATCTATCAGCCATCTATAATGAAATAGCTGGGAAAAAGATATCAATGAAAGAAACAAAAGAACTAAC
AATCCCTACAAAATCAAGTAAACAGAATGTAGCCAGTGAAAAACAAAGAAGACTTCTGTATAACTTAGAA
ATGGAGCAGATGGCCAAGACAGCTAAAGCACTCATGGAGGCCGTGAGCCATGTTCAGGCACCCTTTACAA
GTGCAACACATTTGGAGCATGTGAGGCCCATGTTTAAGTTGGCTTGGACGCCTTTTCTGGCTGCATTCAG
TGTGGGTCTACAAGATTGTGATGATACTGAAGTAGCCTCTCTTTGCCTGGAAGGTATAAGATGTGCAATC
AGAATTGCATGCATTTTCAGCATTCAGCTGGAGAGAGATGCATATGTCCAGGCACTAGCAAGATTTACCT
TACTCACAGTGAGTTCCGGTATTACTGAAATGAAACAGAAGAACATTGACACAATAAAAACACTTATCAC
AGTGGCTCATACAGATGGAAATTATTTAGGAAATTCATGGCATGAGATTCTGAAGTGCATCAGTCAGTTG
GAGCTGGCACAGCTTATAGGAACTGGAGTGAAACCTCGATACATTTCTGGAACAGTGCGAGGCAGAGAAG
GATCTCTTACTGGAACAAAAGATCAGGCTCCTGATGAATTTGTGGGTTTAGGGCTAGTTGGAGGAAATGT
GGACTGGAAACAGATAGCAAGTATTCAGGAATCCATTGGAGAAACCAGTTCTCAGAGTGTTGTTGTTGCT
GTAGATAGAATATTCACAGGATCTACAAGGCTAGATGGAAATGCCATTGTGGATTTTGTCCGTTGGCTCT
GTGCTGTGTCTATGGATGAATTACTTTCCACGACACACCCAAGAATGTTTAGTCTACAAAAAATAGTAGA
AATATCATATTACAACATGGGAAGAATAAGATTACAGTGGTCTCGAATTTGGGAAGTTATTGGAGATCAT
TTTAATAAGGTTGGGTGTAATCCTAATGAAGATGTAGCTATTTTTGCAGTAGACTCCTTGAGGCAGTTGT
CAATGAAGTTCTTAGAGAAAGGGGAGCTTGCTAACTTCAGATTCCAGAAGGATTTCTTAAGACCTTTTGA
ACATATAATGAAACGGAACAGGTCTCCAACAATTCGAGATATGGTTGTACGGTGTATAGCACAGATGGTT
AATTCTCAAGCTGCTAACATTCGATCTGGATGGAAGAACATTTTCTCTGTATTTCATCTAGCTGCATCTG
ATCAAGATGAAAGCATAGTGGAACTTGCATTCCAAACAACCGGGCACATTGTCACCCTTGTATTTGAAAA
ACACTTTCCAGCGACCATTGATTCTTTCCAGGATGCAGTGAAGTGTTTGTCTGAATTTGCGTGCAATGCA
GCTTTCCCAGACACAAGTATGGAAGCAATTCGACTTATTCGCCATTGTGCAAAATATGTGTCTGATAGAC
CTCAGGCTTTCAAGGAATACACAAGCGATGATATGAACGTAGCACCTGAAGACAGGGTGTGGGTGAGAGG
ATGGTTCCCAATTCTCTTTGAGTTATCCTGTATCATCAATAGATGCAAATTAGATGTAAGAACCAGGGGT
TTAACAGTAATGTTTGAAATAATGAAAACATATGGCCACACTTATGAGAAACACTGGTGGCAGGATTTAT
TTAGAATTGTTTTCAGAATCTTTGACAATATGAAATTGCCAGAACAACAGACAGAGAAAGCTGAATGGAT
GACAACAACTTGCAATCATGCACTTTATGCAATCTGTGATGTATTCACTCAGTATTTAGAAGTACTCAGT
GATGTACTTTTGGATGACATTTTTGCTCAGCTCTACTGGTGTGTGCAGCAAGACAATGAGCAGTTAGCGC
GATCTGGTACAAACTGTTTAGAGAATGTTGTTATTCTGAATGGTGAAAAATTTACCCTAGAAATCTGGGA
TAAAACTTGCAACTGCACACTGGATATCTTCAAAACCACAATCCCACATGCGCTGTTGACCTGGCGACCC
AATTCTGGAGAAACTGCCCCCCCACCTCCATCTCCTGTAAGTGAAAAGCCATTGGATACAATATCACAGA
AGTCTGTAGATATTCATGATTCTATTCAACCAAGGTCTGTGGATAACAGACCACAAGCACCACTGGTTTC
TGCGTCTGCTGTTAATGAAGAAGTCAGCAAAATTAAATCTACAGCAAAATTTCCAGAACAAAAATTGTTT
GCTGCCCTGTTGATTAAATGTGTTGTGCAGCTGGAACTCATCCAGACTATCGACAACATTGTCTTCTTCC
CAGCCACAAGTAAGAAAGAAGATGCAGAAAACTTAGCTGCAGCACAGAGAGATGCGGTGGACTTTGATGT
TCGCGTTGATACTCAAGACCAAGGAATGTACCGCTTTTTAACATCACAACAACTTTTTAAGCTACTGGAC
TGCTTATTAGAGTCACATAGATTTGCAAAAGCGTTTAATTCCAACAACGAACAGAGGACTGCCCTGTGGA
AAGCAGGATTCAAAGGCAAATCCAAGCCCAACCTTCTGAAGCAGGAGACCAGCAGCCTGGCCTGTGGGCT
GCGCATTCTCTTCCGGATGTACATGGATGAGAGCCGCGTTAGTGCCTGGGAGGAGGTCCAGCAGAGGCTT
TTGAATGTCCGCAGTGAAGCACTAAGTTACTTCCTCACTCTAACATCAGAAAGTCATCGAGAAGCCTGGA
CTAACTTACTGCTTTTGTTTCTAACTAAAGTTCTAAAGATAAGTGATAATAGGTTTAAAGCTCATGCATC
ATTCTACTACCCTCTCTTATGTGAAATTATGCAATTTGACTTGATTCCTGAACTTCGTGCTGTTCTTAGA
AGATTTTTTCTGCGAATCGGAGTAGTTTTTCAGATATCACAACCACCTGAACAGGAACTTGGAATAAACA
AGCAATGATGGGAACTTAATATTTTTGTTGGCATTTACATCCCTCTGCATCGAATTCCTGCAGCCCGGGG
GATCCACTAGTTCTAGAGCGGCCGCTCGAGTCTAGAGGGCCCGTTTAAACCCGCTGATCAGCCTCGACTG
TGCCTTCTAGTTGCCAGCCATCTGTTGTTTGCCCCTCCCCCGTGCCTTCCTTGACCCTGGAAGGTGCCAC
TCCCACTGTCCTTTCCTAATAAAATGAGGAAATTGCATCGCATTGTCTGAGTAGGTGTCATTCTATTCTG
GGGGGTGGGGTGGGGCAGGACAGCAAGGGGGAGGATTGGGAAGACAATAGCAGGCATGCTGGGGATGCGG
TGGGCTCTATGGCTTCTGAGGCGGAAAGAACCAGCTGGGGCTCTAGGGGGTATCCCC
[124 nt withheld, positions 10558-10681]
C
[91 nt withheld, positions 10683-10773]
A
[49 nt withheld, positions 10775-10823]
CCTTTGACGTTGGAGTCCACGTTCTTT
[36 nt withheld, positions 10851-10886]
